Addgene plasmid #148850: pSpCas9(BB)-2A-Puro-V2.0-sg1HsTNRC6B_AH
Purpose: Mammalian Expression of HsTNRC6B-sgRNA1
Depositing lab: Elisa Izaurralde. Depositing organization: Max Planck Institute for Developmental Biology.
Backbone
  Vector backbone: Unknown
  Vector type: Mammalian Expression, CRISPR
Growth in bacteria
  Bacterial resistance: Ampicillin, 100 μg/mL
  Growth temperature: 37°C
  Growth strain: NEB Stable
  Copy number: High Copy
Gene/Insert
  Gene/Insert name: HsTNRC6B-sgRNA1
  Species: S.pyogenes
  Cloning method: Unknown
Terms and licenses: Academic/Nonprofit Terms; Industry Terms: Not Available to Industry
Depositor comments: Plasmids from this collection were made available to the research community and donated after the lab closed. Please note that the sequence provided by the depositing laboratory may be theoretical/predicted or based on Sanger sequencing results. There may be discrepancies between sequencing results obtained by Addgene and the depositor sequence. If an Addgene verified sequence is not available, please contact before placing your order to request that our lab fully sequence the plasmid.
How to cite: pSpCas9(BB)-2A-Puro-V2.0-sg1HsTNRC6B_AH was a gift from Elisa Izaurralde (Addgene plasmid # 148850 ; http://n2t.net/addgene:148850 ; RRID:Addgene_148850)
