[The description below was written by a language model from this plasmid's Addgene catalogue record and pLannotate feature annotations shown in this document.]
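Description:
pSpCas9(BB)-2A-Puro-V2.0-sg1HsTNRC6B_AH is a 9,177 nt all-in-one mammalian CRISPR/Cas9 expression plasmid that delivers Streptococcus pyogenes Cas9 together with a single guide RNA, designated sgRNA1, against human TNRC6B. The catalogue lists the backbone as unknown, although the name indicates a pSpCas9(BB)-2A-Puro V2.0-type vector. In bacteria it is maintained as a high-copy plasmid through a ColE1/pUC-type origin and selected with ampicillin via the β-lactamase gene and its own promoter. An f1 phage origin is also present, along with small fragments annotated as bom and rop that are probably backbone remnants.

Two expression units sit in tandem. A human U6 RNA polymerase III promoter drives the guide RNA. The short unannotated gap between the promoter and the S. pyogenes gRNA scaffold is where the TNRC6B-targeting spacer would lie, and a second partial scaffold fragment follows. Downstream, a hybrid promoter made of the CMV enhancer, the chicken β-actin promoter and a hybrid intron drives the Cas9 coding sequence. The annotation software splits Cas9 into contiguous N- and C-terminal portions, so it reads as one full-length gene. Cas9 is followed by a nucleoplasmin nuclear localisation signal and then by puromycin N-acetyltransferase. According to the plasmid name the two are joined by a 2A self-cleaving peptide, which is not annotated separately, so both proteins come from one transcript ending at the bGH polyadenylation signal. A single AAV2 ITR lies after the cassette, but one ITR alone does not make this a packaging-competent AAV vector.

The plasmid is suited to transient transfection of human cells, with puromycin enrichment of transfected cells, for Cas9-mediated cleavage of the TNRC6B locus, for example to generate knockouts. The depositor notes that the supplied sequence may be theoretical or based only on Sanger reads.
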