Features (pLannotate 1.2.2; 19 found; start..end, strand, type, name):
      1..241     +  promoter       U6 promoter: RNA polymerase III promoter for human U6 snRNA
    271..346     +  misc_RNA       gRNA scaffold: guide RNA scaffold for the Streptococcus pyogenes CRISPR/Cas9 system
    353..396     +  misc_RNA       gRNA scaffold (fragment): guide RNA scaffold for the Streptococcus pyogenes CRISPR/Cas9 system
    443..728     +  enhancer       CMV enhancer: human cytomegalovirus immediate early enhancer; contains an 18-bp deletion relative to the standard CMV enhancer
    730..1007    +  promoter       chicken β-actin promoter: No description available
   1008..1235    +  intron         hybrid intron: hybrid between chicken β-actin (CBA) and minute virus of mice (MMV) introns (Gray et al., 2011)
   1373..2974    +  CDS            Cas9(N): N-terminal portion of Streptococcus pyogenes Cas9 (Zetsche et al., 2015)
   2975..5473    +  CDS            Cas9(C): C-terminal portion of Streptococcus pyogenes Cas9 (Zetsche et al., 2015)
   5474..5521    +  CDS            nucleoplasmin NLS: bipartite nuclear localization signal from nucleoplasmin
   5591..6190    +  CDS            PuroR (fragment): puromycin N-acetyltransferase; pac from Streptomyces; confers resistance to puromycin
   6224..6335    +  polyA_signal   bGH poly(A) signal: bovine growth hormone polyadenylation signal
   6440..6580    +  repeat_region  AAV2 ITR: inverted terminal repeat of adeno-associated virus serotype 2 inverted
   6585..6636    -  misc_feature   bom (fragment): basis of mobility region from pBR322
   6655..7110    +  rep_origin     f1 ori (sequence partly withheld): f1 bacteriophage origin of replication; arrow indicates direction of (+) strand synthesis
   7111..7160    -  misc_feature   bom (fragment): basis of mobility region from pBR322
   7262..7297    -  CDS            rop (fragment): Rop protein, which maintains plasmids at low copy number; rop
   7392..7496    +  promoter       AmpR promoter: bla
   7497..8357    +  CDS            AmpR: β-lactamase; bla; confers resistance to ampicillin, carbenicillin, and related antibiotics
   8528..9116    +  rep_origin     ori: high-copy-number ColE1/pMB1/pBR322/pUC origin of replication
>Addgene plasmid #148850 | pSpCas9(BB)-2A-Puro-V2.0-sg1HsTNRC6B_AH | depositor full sequence | sequence record 291298 | Full Sequence
GAGGGCCTATTTCCCATGATTCCTTCATATTTGCATATACGATACAAGGCTGTTAGAGAGATAATTGGAA
TTAATTTGACTGTAAACACAAAGATATTAGTACAAAATACGTGACGTAGAAAGTAATAATTTCTTGGGTA
GTTTGCAGTTTTAAAATTATGTTTTAAAATGGACTATCATATGCTTACCGTAACTTGAAAGTATTTCGAT
TTCTTGGCTTTATATATCTTGTGGAAAGGACGAAACACCGTGCTGGCAACGGAATCGCGGGTTTTAGAGC
TAGAAATAGCAAGTTAAAATAAGGCTAGTCCGTTATCAACTTGAAAAAGTGGCACCGAGTCGGTGCTTTT
TTGTTTTAGAGCTAGAAATAGCAAGTTAAAATAAGGCTAGTCCGTTTTTAGCGCGTGCGCCAATTCTGCA
GACAAATGGCTCTAGAGGTACCCGTTACATAACTTACGGTAAATGGCCCGCCTGGCTGACCGCCCAACGA
CCCCCGCCCATTGACGTCAATAGTAACGCCAATAGGGACTTTCCATTGACGTCAATGGGTGGAGTATTTA
CGGTAAACTGCCCACTTGGCAGTACATCAAGTGTATCATATGCCAAGTACGCCCCCTATTGACGTCAATG
ACGGTAAATGGCCCGCCTGGCATTGTGCCCAGTACATGACCTTATGGGACTTTCCTACTTGGCAGTACAT
CTACGTATTAGTCATCGCTATTACCATGGTCGAGGTGAGCCCCACGTTCTGCTTCACTCTCCCCATCTCC
CCCCCCTCCCCACCCCCAATTTTGTATTTATTTATTTTTTAATTATTTTGTGCAGCGATGGGGGCGGGGG
GGGGGGGGGGGCGCGCGCCAGGCGGGGCGGGGCGGGGCGAGGGGCGGGGCGGGGCGAGGCGGAGAGGTGC
GGCGGCAGCCAATCAGAGCGGCGCGCTCCGAAAGTTTCCTTTTATGGCGAGGCGGCGGCGGCGGCGGCCC
TATAAAAAGCGAAGCGCGCGGCGGGCGGGAGTCGCTGCGCGCTGCCTTCGCCCCGTGCCCCGCTCCGCCG
CCGCCTCGCGCCGCCCGCCCCGGCTCTGACTGACCGCGTTACTCCCACAGGTGAGCGGGCGGGACGGCCC
TTCTCCTCCGGGCTGTAATTAGCTGAGCAAGAGGTAAGGGTTTAAGGGATGGTTGGTTGGTGGGGTATTA
ATGTTTAATTACCTGGAGCACCTGCCTGAAATCACTTTTTTTCAGGTTGGACCGGTGCCACCATGGACTA
TAAGGACCACGACGGAGACTACAAGGATCATGATATTGATTACAAAGACGATGACGATAAGATGGCCCCA
AAGAAGAAGCGGAAGGTCGGTATCCACGGAGTCCCAGCAGCCGACAAGAAGTACAGCATCGGCCTGGACA
TCGGCACCAACTCTGTGGGCTGGGCCGTGATCACCGACGAGTACAAGGTGCCCAGCAAGAAATTCAAGGT
GCTGGGCAACACCGACCGGCACAGCATCAAGAAGAACCTGATCGGAGCCCTGCTGTTCGACAGCGGCGAA
ACAGCCGAGGCCACCCGGCTGAAGAGAACCGCCAGAAGAAGATACACCAGACGGAAGAACCGGATCTGCT
ATCTGCAAGAGATCTTCAGCAACGAGATGGCCAAGGTGGACGACAGCTTCTTCCACAGACTGGAAGAGTC
CTTCCTGGTGGAAGAGGATAAGAAGCACGAGCGGCACCCCATCTTCGGCAACATCGTGGACGAGGTGGCC
TACCACGAGAAGTACCCCACCATCTACCACCTGAGAAAGAAACTGGTGGACAGCACCGACAAGGCCGACC
TGCGGCTGATCTATCTGGCCCTGGCCCACATGATCAAGTTCCGGGGCCACTTCCTGATCGAGGGCGACCT
GAACCCCGACAACAGCGACGTGGACAAGCTGTTCATCCAGCTGGTGCAGACCTACAACCAGCTGTTCGAG
GAAAACCCCATCAACGCCAGCGGCGTGGACGCCAAGGCCATCCTGTCTGCCAGACTGAGCAAGAGCAGAC
GGCTGGAAAATCTGATCGCCCAGCTGCCCGGCGAGAAGAAGAATGGCCTGTTCGGAAACCTGATTGCCCT
GAGCCTGGGCCTGACCCCCAACTTCAAGAGCAACTTCGACCTGGCCGAGGATGCCAAACTGCAGCTGAGC
AAGGACACCTACGACGACGACCTGGACAACCTGCTGGCCCAGATCGGCGACCAGTACGCCGACCTGTTTC
TGGCCGCCAAGAACCTGTCCGACGCCATCCTGCTGAGCGACATCCTGAGAGTGAACACCGAGATCACCAA
GGCCCCCCTGAGCGCCTCTATGATCAAGAGATACGACGAGCACCACCAGGACCTGACCCTGCTGAAAGCT
CTCGTGCGGCAGCAGCTGCCTGAGAAGTACAAAGAGATTTTCTTCGACCAGAGCAAGAACGGCTACGCCG
GCTACATTGACGGCGGAGCCAGCCAGGAAGAGTTCTACAAGTTCATCAAGCCCATCCTGGAAAAGATGGA
CGGCACCGAGGAACTGCTCGTGAAGCTGAACAGAGAGGACCTGCTGCGGAAGCAGCGGACCTTCGACAAC
GGCAGCATCCCCCACCAGATCCACCTGGGAGAGCTGCACGCCATTCTGCGGCGGCAGGAAGATTTTTACC
CATTCCTGAAGGACAACCGGGAAAAGATCGAGAAGATCCTGACCTTCCGCATCCCCTACTACGTGGGCCC
TCTGGCCAGGGGAAACAGCAGATTCGCCTGGATGACCAGAAAGAGCGAGGAAACCATCACCCCCTGGAAC
TTCGAGGAAGTGGTGGACAAGGGCGCTTCCGCCCAGAGCTTCATCGAGCGGATGACCAACTTCGATAAGA
ACCTGCCCAACGAGAAGGTGCTGCCCAAGCACAGCCTGCTGTACGAGTACTTCACCGTGTATAACGAGCT
GACCAAAGTGAAATACGTGACCGAGGGAATGAGAAAGCCCGCCTTCCTGAGCGGCGAGCAGAAAAAGGCC
ATCGTGGACCTGCTGTTCAAGACCAACCGGAAAGTGACCGTGAAGCAGCTGAAAGAGGACTACTTCAAGA
AAATCGAGTGCTTCGACTCCGTGGAAATCTCCGGCGTGGAAGATCGGTTCAACGCCTCCCTGGGCACATA
CCACGATCTGCTGAAAATTATCAAGGACAAGGACTTCCTGGACAATGAGGAAAACGAGGACATTCTGGAA
GATATCGTGCTGACCCTGACACTGTTTGAGGACAGAGAGATGATCGAGGAACGGCTGAAAACCTATGCCC
ACCTGTTCGACGACAAAGTGATGAAGCAGCTGAAGCGGCGGAGATACACCGGCTGGGGCAGGCTGAGCCG
GAAGCTGATCAACGGCATCCGGGACAAGCAGTCCGGCAAGACAATCCTGGATTTCCTGAAGTCCGACGGC
TTCGCCAACAGAAACTTCATGCAGCTGATCCACGACGACAGCCTGACCTTTAAAGAGGACATCCAGAAAG
CCCAGGTGTCCGGCCAGGGCGATAGCCTGCACGAGCACATTGCCAATCTGGCCGGCAGCCCCGCCATTAA
GAAGGGCATCCTGCAGACAGTGAAGGTGGTGGACGAGCTCGTGAAAGTGATGGGCCGGCACAAGCCCGAG
AACATCGTGATCGAAATGGCCAGAGAGAACCAGACCACCCAGAAGGGACAGAAGAACAGCCGCGAGAGAA
TGAAGCGGATCGAAGAGGGCATCAAAGAGCTGGGCAGCCAGATCCTGAAAGAACACCCCGTGGAAAACAC
CCAGCTGCAGAACGAGAAGCTGTACCTGTACTACCTGCAGAATGGGCGGGATATGTACGTGGACCAGGAA
CTGGACATCAACCGGCTGTCCGACTACGATGTGGACCATATCGTGCCTCAGAGCTTTCTGAAGGACGACT
CCATCGACAACAAGGTGCTGACCAGAAGCGACAAGAACCGGGGCAAGAGCGACAACGTGCCCTCCGAAGA
GGTCGTGAAGAAGATGAAGAACTACTGGCGGCAGCTGCTGAACGCCAAGCTGATTACCCAGAGAAAGTTC
GACAATCTGACCAAGGCCGAGAGAGGCGGCCTGAGCGAACTGGATAAGGCCGGCTTCATCAAGAGACAGC
TGGTGGAAACCCGGCAGATCACAAAGCACGTGGCACAGATCCTGGACTCCCGGATGAACACTAAGTACGA
CGAGAATGACAAGCTGATCCGGGAAGTGAAAGTGATCACCCTGAAGTCCAAGCTGGTGTCCGATTTCCGG
AAGGATTTCCAGTTTTACAAAGTGCGCGAGATCAACAACTACCACCACGCCCACGACGCCTACCTGAACG
CCGTCGTGGGAACCGCCCTGATCAAAAAGTACCCTAAGCTGGAAAGCGAGTTCGTGTACGGCGACTACAA
GGTGTACGACGTGCGGAAGATGATCGCCAAGAGCGAGCAGGAAATCGGCAAGGCTACCGCCAAGTACTTC
TTCTACAGCAACATCATGAACTTTTTCAAGACCGAGATTACCCTGGCCAACGGCGAGATCCGGAAGCGGC
CTCTGATCGAGACAAACGGCGAAACCGGGGAGATCGTGTGGGATAAGGGCCGGGATTTTGCCACCGTGCG
GAAAGTGCTGAGCATGCCCCAAGTGAATATCGTGAAAAAGACCGAGGTGCAGACAGGCGGCTTCAGCAAA
GAGTCTATCCTGCCCAAGAGGAACAGCGATAAGCTGATCGCCAGAAAGAAGGACTGGGACCCTAAGAAGT
ACGGCGGCTTCGACAGCCCCACCGTGGCCTATTCTGTGCTGGTGGTGGCCAAAGTGGAAAAGGGCAAGTC
CAAGAAACTGAAGAGTGTGAAAGAGCTGCTGGGGATCACCATCATGGAAAGAAGCAGCTTCGAGAAGAAT
CCCATCGACTTTCTGGAAGCCAAGGGCTACAAAGAAGTGAAAAAGGACCTGATCATCAAGCTGCCTAAGT
ACTCCCTGTTCGAGCTGGAAAACGGCCGGAAGAGAATGCTGGCCTCTGCCGGCGAACTGCAGAAGGGAAA
CGAACTGGCCCTGCCCTCCAAATATGTGAACTTCCTGTACCTGGCCAGCCACTATGAGAAGCTGAAGGGC
TCCCCCGAGGATAATGAGCAGAAACAGCTGTTTGTGGAACAGCACAAGCACTACCTGGACGAGATCATCG
AGCAGATCAGCGAGTTCTCCAAGAGAGTGATCCTGGCCGACGCTAATCTGGACAAAGTGCTGTCCGCCTA
CAACAAGCACCGGGATAAGCCCATCAGAGAGCAGGCCGAGAATATCATCCACCTGTTTACCCTGACCAAT
CTGGGAGCCCCTGCCGCCTTCAAGTACTTTGACACCACCATCGACCGGAAGAGGTACACCAGCACCAAAG
AGGTGCTGGACGCCACCCTGATCCACCAGAGCATCACCGGCCTGTACGAGACACGGATCGACCTGTCTCA
GCTGGGAGGCGACAAAAGGCCGGCGGCCACGAAAAAGGCCGGCCAGGCAAAAAAGAAAAAGGAATTCGGC
AGTGGAGAGGGCAGAGGAAGTCTGCTAACATGCGGTGACGTCGAGGAGAATCCTGGCCCAATGACCGAGT
ACAAGCCCACGGTGCGCCTCGCCACCCGCGACGACGTCCCCAGGGCCGTACGCACCCTCGCCGCCGCGTT
CGCCGACTACCCCGCCACGCGCCACACCGTCGATCCGGACCGCCACATCGAGCGGGTCACCGAGCTGCAA
GAACTCTTCCTCACGCGCGTCGGGCTCGACATCGGCAAGGTGTGGGTCGCGGACGACGGCGCCGCGGTGG
CGGTCTGGACCACGCCGGAGAGCGTCGAAGCGGGGGCGGTGTTCGCCGAGATCGGCCCGCGCATGGCCGA
GTTGAGCGGTTCCCGGCTGGCCGCGCAGCAACAGATGGAAGGCCTCCTGGCGCCGCACCGGCCCAAGGAG
CCCGCGTGGTTCCTGGCCACCGTCGGAGTCTCGCCCGACCACCAGGGCAAGGGTCTGGGCAGCGCCGTCG
TGCTCCCCGGAGTGGAGGCGGCCGAGCGCGCCGGGGTGCCCGCCTTCCTGGAGACCTCCGCGCCCCGCAA
CCTCCCCTTCTACGAGCGGCTCGGCTTCACCGTCACCGCCGACGTCGAGGTGCCCGAAGGACCGCGCACC
TGGTGCATGACCCGCAAGCCCGGTGCCTGAGAATTCTAACTAGAGCTCGCTGATCAGCCTCGACTGTGCC
TTCTAGTTGCCAGCCATCTGTTGTTTGCCCCTCCCCCGTGCCTTCCTTGACCCTGGAAGGTGCCACTCCC
ACTGTCCTTTCCTAATAAAATGAGGAAATTGCATCGCATTGTCTGAGTAGGTGTCATTCTATTCTGGGGG
GTGGGGTGGGGCAGGACAGCAAGGGGGAGGATTGGGAAGAGAATAGCAGGCATGCTGGGGAGCGGCCGCA
GGAACCCCTAGTGATGGAGTTGGCCACTCCCTCTCTGCGCGCTCGCTCGCTCACTGAGGCCGGGCGACCA
AAGGTCGCCCGACGCCCGGGCTTTGCCCGGGCGGCCTCAGTGAGCGAGCGAGCGCGCAGCTGCCTGCAGG
GGCGCCTGATGCGGTATTTTCTCCTTACGCATCTGTGCGGTATTTCACACCGCATA
[95 nt withheld, positions 6637-6731]
T
[46 nt withheld, positions 6733-6778]
C
[141 nt withheld, positions 6780-6920]
CCTTTGACGTTGGAGTCCACGTTCTTT
[37 nt withheld, positions 6948-6984]
ACTCTATCTCGGGCTATTCTTTTGATTTATAAGGGATTTTGCCGATTTCGGTCTATTGGTTAAAAAATGA
GCTGATTTAACAAAAATTTAACGCGAATTTTAACAAAATATTAACGTTTACAATTTTATGGTGCACTCTC
AGTACAATCTGCTCTGATGCCGCATAGTTAAGCCAGCCCCGACACCCGCCAACACCCGCTGACGCGCCCT
GACGGGCTTGTCTGCTCCCGGCATCCGCTTACAGACAAGCTGTGACCGTCTCCGGGAGCTGCATGTGTCA
GAGGTTTTCACCGTCATCACCGAAACGCGCGAGACGAAAGGGCCTCGTGATACGCCTATTTTTATAGGTT
AATGTCATGATAATAATGGTTTCTTAGACGTCAGGTGGCACTTTTCGGGGAAATGTGCGCGGAACCCCTA
TTTGTTTATTTTTCTAAATACATTCAAATATGTATCCGCTCATGAGACAATAACCCTGATAAATGCTTCA
ATAATATTGAAAAAGGAAGAGTATGAGTATTCAACATTTCCGTGTCGCCCTTATTCCCTTTTTTGCGGCA
TTTTGCCTTCCTGTTTTTGCTCACCCAGAAACGCTGGTGAAAGTAAAAGATGCTGAAGATCAGTTGGGTG
CACGAGTGGGTTACATCGAACTGGATCTCAACAGCGGTAAGATCCTTGAGAGTTTTCGCCCCGAAGAACG
TTTTCCAATGATGAGCACTTTTAAAGTTCTGCTATGTGGCGCGGTATTATCCCGTATTGACGCCGGGCAA
GAGCAACTCGGTCGCCGCATACACTATTCTCAGAATGACTTGGTTGAGTACTCACCAGTCACAGAAAAGC
ATCTTACGGATGGCATGACAGTAAGAGAATTATGCAGTGCTGCCATAACCATGAGTGATAACACTGCGGC
CAACTTACTTCTGACAACGATCGGAGGACCGAAGGAGCTAACCGCTTTTTTGCACAACATGGGGGATCAT
GTAACTCGCCTTGATCGTTGGGAACCGGAGCTGAATGAAGCCATACCAAACGACGAGCGTGACACCACGA
TGCCTGTAGCAATGGCAACAACGTTGCGCAAACTATTAACTGGCGAACTACTTACTCTAGCTTCCCGGCA
ACAATTAATAGACTGGATGGAGGCGGATAAAGTTGCAGGACCACTTCTGCGCTCGGCCCTTCCGGCTGGC
TGGTTTATTGCTGATAAATCTGGAGCCGGTGAGCGTGGAAGCCGCGGTATCATTGCAGCACTGGGGCCAG
ATGGTAAGCCCTCCCGTATCGTAGTTATCTACACGACGGGGAGTCAGGCAACTATGGATGAACGAAATAG
ACAGATCGCTGAGATAGGTGCCTCACTGATTAAGCATTGGTAACTGTCAGACCAAGTTTACTCATATATA
CTTTAGATTGATTTAAAACTTCATTTTTAATTTAAAAGGATCTAGGTGAAGATCCTTTTTGATAATCTCA
TGACCAAAATCCCTTAACGTGAGTTTTCGTTCCACTGAGCGTCAGACCCCGTAGAAAAGATCAAAGGATC
TTCTTGAGATCCTTTTTTTCTGCGCGTAATCTGCTGCTTGCAAACAAAAAAACCACCGCTACCAGCGGTG
GTTTGTTTGCCGGATCAAGAGCTACCAACTCTTTTTCCGAAGGTAACTGGCTTCAGCAGAGCGCAGATAC
CAAATACTGTTCTTCTAGTGTAGCCGTAGTTAGGCCACCACTTCAAGAACTCTGTAGCACCGCCTACATA
CCTCGCTCTGCTAATCCTGTTACCAGTGGCTGCTGCCAGTGGCGATAAGTCGTGTCTTACCGGGTTGGAC
TCAAGACGATAGTTACCGGATAAGGCGCAGCGGTCGGGCTGAACGGGGGGTTCGTGCACACAGCCCAGCT
TGGAGCGAACGACCTACACCGAACTGAGATACCTACAGCGTGAGCTATGAGAAAGCGCCACGCTTCCCGA
AGGGAGAAAGGCGGACAGGTATCCGGTAAGCGGCAGGGTCGGAACAGGAGAGCGCACGAGGGAGCTTCCA
GGGGGAAACGCCTGGTATCTTTATAGTCCTGTCGGGTTTCGCCACCTCTGACTTGAGCGTCGATTTTTGT
GATGCTCGTCAGGGGGGCGGAGCCTATGGAAAAACGCCAGCAACGCGGCCTTTTTACGGTTCCTGGCCTT
TTGCTGGCCTTTTGCTCACATGT
